>Addgene plasmid #159161 | pcDNA3-HA-DEPTOR S286/287/291D | addgene full sequence | sequence record 311304 | Addgene NGS Result
GACGGATCGGGAGATCTCCCGATCCCCTATGGTGCACTCTCAGTACAATCTGCTCTGATGCCGCATAGTT
AAGCCAGTATCTGCTCCCTGCTTGTGTGTTGGAGGTCGCTGAGTAGTGCGCGAGCAAAATTTAAGCTACA
ACAAGGCAAGGCTTGACCGACAATTGCATGAAGAATCTGCTTAGGGTTAGGCGTTTTGCGCTGCTTCGCG
ATGTACGGGCCAGATATACGCGTTGACATTGATTATTGACTAGTTATTAATAGTAATCAATTACGGGGTC
ATTAGTTCATAGCCCATATATGGAGTTCCGCGTTACATAACTTACGGTAAATGGCCCGCCTGGCTGACCG
CCCAACGACCCCCGCCCATTGACGTCAATAATGACGTATGTTCCCATAGTAACGCCAATAGGGACTTTCC
ATTGACGTCAATGGGTGGAGTATTTACGGTAAACTGCCCACTTGGCAGTACATCAAGTGTATCATATGCC
AAGTACGCCCCCTATTGACGTCAATGACGGTAAATGGCCCGCCTGGCATTATGCCCAGTACATGACCTTA
TGGGACTTTCCTACTTGGCAGTACATCTACGTATTAGTCATCGCTATTACCATGGTGATGCGGTTTTGGC
AGTACATCAATGGGCGTGGATAGCGGTTTGACTCACGGGGATTTCCAAGTCTCCACCCCATTGACGTCAA
TGGGAGTTTGTTTTGGCACCAAAATCAACGGGACTTTCCAAAATGTCGTAACAACTCCGCCCCATTGACG
CAAATGGGCGGTAGGCGTGTACGGTGGGAGGTCTATATAAGCAGAGCTCTCTGGCTAACTAGAGAACCCA
CTGCTTACTGGCTTATCGAAATTAATACGACTCACTATAGGGAGACCCAAGCTTGGTACCGAGCTCGGAT
CCATGTACCCATACGACGTCCCAGACTACGCTGAGGAGGGCGGCAGCACTGGCAGTGCTGGCAGTGACAG
CAGCACCAGCGGGAGTGGCGGGGCGCAGCAAAGGGAGCTGGAGCGCATGGCTGAGGTCTTGGTCACCGGG
GAACAGCTACGGCTCAGGCTGCACGAAGAAAAGGTTATTAAAGATAGACGTCATCATCTCAAGACCTACC
CAAACTGTTTTGTCGCAAAAGAACTGATTGACTGGCTGATTGAACACAAAGAGGCTTCTGACAGAGAGAC
GGCAATTAAACTCATGCAGAAATTAGCAGACCGGGGCATTATTCACCATGTGTGTGATGAGCATAAGGAA
TTCAAGGATGTCAAACTCTTCTACCGCTTTAGAAAGGATGACGGCACCTTCCCATTGGATAATGAAGTGA
AGGCCTTTATGAGAGGACAGAGGCTATATGAAAAGCTGATGAGCCCTGAAAACACACTCCTGCAGCCCAG
GGAGGAGGAAGGGGTCAAGTATGAGCGCACCTTCATGGCATCTGAATTCCTGGACTGGCTGGTTCAGGAA
GGTGAGGCCACCACGAGGAAAGAGGCAGAGCAGCTTTGCCACCGGCTTATGGAGCATGGCATCATCCAGC
ATGTGTCCAACAAGCACCCATTTGTGGACAGCAATCTTCTCTACCAGTTCAGAATGAACTTCCGGCGGAG
GCGAAGACTGATGGAGCTGCTCAATGAAAAGTCCCCCTCCTCCCAGGAAACTCATGACAGTCCCTTCTGC
CTGAGGAAGCAGAGCCATGACAATCGGAAATCTACCAGCTTTATGTCAGTGAGCCCCAGCAAGGAGATCA
AGATCGTGTCTGCAGTGAGGAGAAGCAGCATGAGCAGCTGTGGCGACGACGGCTACTTCGACAGCAGCCC
CACCCTCAGCAGCAGCCCCCCTGTGCTCTGCAACCCCAAGTCCGTGCTGAAGAGACCTGTCACCTCTGAG
GAACTCCTTACTCCCGGGGCTCCGTATGCAAGGAAGACATTCACGATTGTTGGTGACGCGGTTGGCTGGG
GTTTTGTGGTGCGAGGAAGTAAGCCATGCCACATCCAGGCTGTAGACCCCAGTGGCCCTGCAGCCGCAGC
AGGAATGAAGGTCTGTCAGTTTGTCGTCTCTGTCAACGGGCTCAATGTCCTGCATGTAGACTACCGGACC
GTGAGCAATCTGATTCTGACGGGCCCACGGACGATTGTCATGGAAGTCATGGAGGAGTTAGAGTGCTGAC
TCGAGCATGCATCTAGAGGGCCCTATTCTATAGTGTCACCTAAATGCTAGAGCTCGCTGATCAGCCTCGA
CTGTGCCTTCTAGTTGCCAGCCATCTGTTGTTTGCCCCTCCCCCGTGCCTTCCTTGACCCTGGAAGGTGC
CACTCCCACTGTCCTTTCCTAATAAAATGAGGAAATTGCATCGCATTGTCTGAGTAGGTGTCATTCTATT
CTGGGGGGTGGGGTGGGGCAGGACAGCAAGGGGGAGGATTGGGAAGACAATAGCAGGCATGCTGGGGATG
CGGTGGGCTCTATGGCTTCTGAGGCGGAAAGAACCAGCTGGGGCTCTAGGGGGTATCCCC
[124 nt withheld, positions 2511-2634]
C
[91 nt withheld, positions 2636-2726]
A
[49 nt withheld, positions 2728-2776]
CCTTTGACGTTGGAGTCCACGTTCTTT
[37 nt withheld, positions 2804-2840]
ACCCTATCTCGGTCTATTCTTTTGATTTATAAGGGATTTTGCCGATTTCGGCCTATTGGTTAAAAAATGA
GCTGATTTAACAAAAATTTAACGCGAATTAATTCTGTGGAATGTGTGTCAGTTAGGGTGTGGAAAGTCCC
CAGGCTCCCCAGCAGGCAGAAGTATGCAAAGCATGCATCTCAATTAGTCAGCAACCAGGTGTGGAAAGTC
CCCAGGCTCCCCAGCAGGCAGAAGTATGCAAAGCATGCATCTCAATTAGTCAGCAACCATAGTCCCGCCC
CTAACTCCGCCCATCCCGCCCCTAACTCCGCCCAGTTCCGCCCATTCTCCGCCCCATGGCTGACTAATTT
TTTTTATTTATGCAGAGGCCGAGGCCGCCTCTGCCTCTGAGCTATTCCAGAAGTAGTGAGGAGGCTTTTT
TGGAGGCCTAGGCTTTTGCAAAAAGCTCCCGGGAGCTTGTATATCCATTTTCGGATCTGATCAAGAGACA
GGATGAGGATCGTTTCGCATGATTGAACAAGATGGATTGCACGCAGGTTCTCCGGCCGCTTGGGTGGAGA
GGCTATTCGGCTATGACTGGGCACAACAGACAATCGGCTGCTCTGATGCCGCCGTGTTCCGGCTGTCAGC
GCAGGGGCGCCCGGTTCTTTTTGTCAAGACCGACCTGTCCGGTGCCCTGAATGAACTGCAGGACGAGGCA
GCGCGGCTATCGTGGCTGGCCACGACGGGCGTTCCTTGCGCAGCTGTGCTCGACGTTGTCACTGAAGCGG
GAAGGGACTGGCTGCTATTGGGCGAAGTGCCGGGGCAGGATCTCCTGTCATCTCACCTTGCTCCTGCCGA
GAAAGTATCCATCATGGCTGATGCAATGCGGCGGCTGCATACGCTTGATCCGGCTACCTGCCCATTCGAC
CACCAAGCGAAACATCGCATCGAGCGAGCACGTACTCGGATGGAAGCCGGTCTTGTCGATCAGGATGATC
TGGACGAAGAGCATCAGGGGCTCGCGCCAGCCGAACTGTTCGCCAGGCTCAAGGCGCGCATGCCCGACGG
CGAGGATCTCGTCGTGACCCATGGCGATGCCTGCTTGCCGAATATCATGGTGGAAAATGGCCGCTTTTCT
GGATTCATCGACTGTGGCCGGCTGGGTGTGGCGGACCGCTATCAGGACATAGCGTTGGCTACCCGTGATA
TTGCTGAAGAGCTTGGCGGCGAATGGGCTGACCGCTTCCTCGTGCTTTACGGTATCGCCGCTCCCGATTC
GCAGCGCATCGCCTTCTATCGCCTTCTTGACGAGTTCTTCTGAGCGGGACTCTGGGGTTCGAAATGACCG
ACCAAGCGACGCCCAACCTGCCATCACGAGATTTCGATTCCACCGCCGCCTTCTATGAAAGGTTGGGCTT
CGGAATCGTTTTCCGGGACGCCGGCTGGATGATCCTCCAGCGCGGGGATCTCATGCTGGAGTTCTTCGCC
CACCCCAACTTGTTTATTGCAGCTTATAATGGTTACAAATAAAGCAATAGCATCACAAATTTCACAAATA
AAGCATTTTTTTCACTGCATTCTAGTTGTGGTTTGTCCAAACTCATCAATGTATCTTATCATGTCTGTAT
ACCGTCGACCTCTAGCTAGAGCTTGGCGTAATCATGGTCATAGCTGTTTCCTGTGTGAAATTGTTATCCG
CTCACAATTCCACACAACATACGAGCCGGAAGCATAAAGTGTAAAGCCTGGGGTGCCTAATGAGTGAGCT
AACTCACATTAATTGCGTTGCGCTCACTGCCCGCTTTCCAGTCGGGAAACCTGTCGTGCCAGCTGCATTA
ATGAATCGGCCAACGCGCGGGGAGAGGCGGTTTGCGTATTGGGCGCTCTTCCGCTTCCTCGCTCACTGAC
TCGCTGCGCTCGGTCGTTCGGCTGCGGCGAGCGGTATCAGCTCACTCAAAGGCGGTAATACGGTTATCCA
CAGAATCAGGGGATAACGCAGGAAAGAACATGTGAGCAAAAGGCCAGCAAAAGGCCAGGAACCGTAAAAA
GGCCGCGTTGCTGGCGTTTTTCCATAGGCTCCGCCCCCCTGACGAGCATCACAAAAATCGACGCTCAAGT
CAGAGGTGGCGAAACCCGACAGGACTATAAAGATACCAGGCGTTTCCCCCTGGAAGCTCCCTCGTGCGCT
CTCCTGTTCCGACCCTGCCGCTTACCGGATACCTGTCCGCCTTTCTCCCTTCGGGAAGCGTGGCGCTTTC
TCATAGCTCACGCTGTAGGTATCTCAGTTCGGTGTAGGTCGTTCGCTCCAAGCTGGGCTGTGTGCACGAA
CCCCCCGTTCAGCCCGACCGCTGCGCCTTATCCGGTAACTATCGTCTTGAGTCCAACCCGGTAAGACACG
ACTTATCGCCACTGGCAGCAGCCACTGGTAACAGGATTAGCAGAGCGAGGTATGTAGGCGGTGCTACAGA
GTTCTTGAAGTGGTGGCCTAACTACGGCTACACTAGAAGAACAGTATTTGGTATCTGCGCTCTGCTGAAG
CCAGTTACCTTCGGAAAAAGAGTTGGTAGCTCTTGATCCGGCAAACAAACCACCGCTGGTAGCGGTGGTT
TTTTTGTTTGCAAGCAGCAGATTACGCGCAGAAAAAAAGGATCTCAAGAAGATCCTTTGATCTTTTCTAC
GGGGTCTGACGCTCAGTGGAACGAAAACTCACGTTAAGGGATTTTGGTCATGAGATTATCAAAAAGGATC
TTCACCTAGATCCTTTTAAATTAAAAATGAAGTTTTAAATCAATCTAAAGTATATATGAGTAAACTTGGT
CTGACAGTTACCAATGCTTAATCAGTGAGGCACCTATCTCAGCGATCTGTCTATTTCGTTCATCCATAGT
TGCCTGACTCCCCGTCGTGTAGATAACTACGATACGGGAGGGCTTACCATCTGGCCCCAGTGCTGCAATG
ATACCGCGAGACCCACGCTCACCGGCTCCAGATTTATCAGCAATAAACCAGCCAGCCGGAAGGGCCGAGC
GCAGAAGTGGTCCTGCAACTTTATCCGCCTCCATCCAGTCTATTAATTGTTGCCGGGAAGCTAGAGTAAG
TAGTTCGCCAGTTAATAGTTTGCGCAACGTTGTTGCCATTGCTACAGGCATCGTGGTGTCACGCTCGTCG
TTTGGTATGGCTTCATTCAGCTCCGGTTCCCAACGATCAAGGCGAGTTACATGATCCCCCATGTTGTGCA
AAAAAGCGGTTAGCTCCTTCGGTCCTCCGATCGTTGTCAGAAGTAAGTTGGCCGCAGTGTTATCACTCAT
GGTTATGGCAGCACTGCATAATTCTCTTACTGTCATGCCATCCGTAAGATGCTTTTCTGTGACTGGTGAG
TACTCAACCAAGTCATTCTGAGAATAGTGTATGCGGCGACCGAGTTGCTCTTGCCCGGCGTCAATACGGG
ATAATACCGCGCCACATAGCAGAACTTTAAAAGTGCTCATCATTGGAAAACGTTCTTCGGGGCGAAAACT
CTCAAGGATCTTACCGCTGTTGAGATCCAGTTCGATGTAACCCACTCGTGCACCCAACTGATCTTCAGCA
TCTTTTACTTTCACCAGCGTTTCTGGGTGAGCAAAAACAGGAAGGCAAAATGCCGCAAAAAAGGGAATAA
GGGCGACACGGAAATGTTGAATACTCATACTCTTCCTTTTTCAATATTATTGAAGCATTTATCAGGGTTA
TTGTCTCATGAGCGGATACATATTTGAATGTATTTAGAAAAATAAACAAATAGGGGTTCCGCGCACATTT
CCCCGAAAAGTGCCACCTGACGTC
Features (pLannotate 1.2.2; 21 found; start..end, strand, type, name):
     28..80      -  misc_feature   bom (fragment): basis of mobility region from pBR322
    235..614     +  enhancer       CMV enhancer: human cytomegalovirus immediate early enhancer
    615..818     +  promoter       CMV promoter: human cytomegalovirus (CMV) immediate early promoter
    814..847     +  LTR            5' LTR (truncated) (fragment): truncated 5' long terminal repeat (LTR) from HIV-1
    863..881     +  promoter       T7 promoter: promoter for bacteriophage T7 RNA polymerase
    943..2166    +  CDS            DEPTOR: DPTOR_HUMAN - Also known as DEPDC6. Experimental evidence at protein level: Swiss-Prot protein existence level 1. Negative regulator of the mTORC1 and mTORC2 signaling pathways. Inhibits the kinase activity of both complexes. From Homo sapiens (Human).
   2197..2215    -  promoter       SP6 promoter: promoter for bacteriophage SP6 RNA polymerase
   2241..2465    +  polyA_signal   bGH poly(A) signal: bovine growth hormone polyadenylation signal
   2469..2490    +  promoter       SV40 promoter (fragment): SV40 enhancer and early promoter
   2511..2939    +  rep_origin     f1 ori (sequence partly withheld): f1 bacteriophage origin of replication; arrow indicates direction of (+) strand synthesis
   2953..3282    +  promoter       SV40 promoter: SV40 enhancer and early promoter
   3349..4140    +  CDS            neo: KKA2_KLEPN - Also known as kan, nptII. Experimental evidence at protein level: Swiss-Prot protein existence level 1. Resistance to kanamycin, neomycin, paromomycin, ribostamycin, butirosin and gentamicin B. From Klebsiella pneumoniae.
   4164..4322    +  CDS            ble (fragment): BLE_KLEPN - Experimental evidence at protein level: Swiss-Prot protein existence level 1. Binding protein with a strong affinity to the bleomycin family of antibiotics. Binds to CL990; an antimitotic-antibiotic compound. From Klebsiella pneumoniae.
   4317..4438    +  polyA_signal   SV40 poly(A) signal: SV40 polyadenylation signal
   4511..4527    -  protein_bind   lac operator: The lac repressor binds to the lac operator to inhibit transcription in E. coli. This inhibition can be relieved by adding lactose or isopropyl-β-D-thiogalactopyranoside (IPTG). lac repressor encoded by lacI
   4535..4565    -  promoter       lac promoter: promoter for the E. coli lac operon
   4580..4601    -  protein_bind   CAP binding site: CAP binding activates transcription in the presence of cAMP. E. coli catabolite activator protein
   4614..4706    -  CDS            lacI (fragment): lac repressor; lacI; The lac repressor binds to the lac operator to inhibit transcription in E. coli. This inhibition can be relieved by adding lactose or isopropyl-β-D-thiogalactopyranoside (IPTG).
   4889..5477    -  rep_origin     ori: high-copy-number ColE1/pMB1/pBR322/pUC origin of replication
   5648..6508    -  CDS            AmpR: β-lactamase; bla; confers resistance to ampicillin, carbenicillin, and related antibiotics
   6509..6613    -  promoter       AmpR promoter: bla
