[The description below was written by a language model from this plasmid's Addgene catalogue record and pLannotate feature annotations shown in this document.]
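Description:
pcDNA3-HA-DEPTOR S286/287/291D is a mammalian expression plasmid of about 6.6 kb, built on the pcDNA3 backbone, that drives production of an N-terminally HA-tagged mutant of human DEPTOR (also called DEPDC6). DEPTOR is a negative regulator of the mTORC1 and mTORC2 signalling complexes. In this version serines 286, 287 and 291 are replaced by aspartic acid, a substitution type commonly used to mimic constitutive phosphorylation. The associated publication concerns mTOR-triggered, βTrCP- and CK1α-dependent degradation of DEPTOR, so the construct fits studies of how modification of these residues affects DEPTOR stability, although the record itself states only that it expresses the mutant in mammalian cells.

The roughly 1.2 kb coding sequence was inserted between BamHI and XhoI sites, downstream of the human CMV immediate-early enhancer and promoter and upstream of the bovine growth hormone polyadenylation signal. Flanking T7 and SP6 promoters serve as sequencing primer sites and could support in vitro transcription. The HA tag is listed in the catalogue fields but is not separately annotated in the feature table; a short unannotated stretch precedes the DEPTOR coding sequence. A second cassette, consisting of the SV40 early promoter, the neomycin phosphotransferase gene and the SV40 poly(A) signal, allows G418 selection of stably transfected mammalian cells.

In E. coli the plasmid is maintained through a high-copy ColE1/pUC-type origin and selected with ampicillin via the β-lactamase gene, and an f1 origin is also present. Small annotated fragments such as bom, ble, lacI, the lac promoter region and a truncated HIV-1 LTR match appear to be backbone remnants or incidental sequence similarities rather than functional parts.
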