Addgene plasmid #159161: pcDNA3-HA-DEPTOR S286/287/291D
Purpose: Expresses DEPTOR S286/287/291D mutant in mammalian cells
Depositing lab: Michele Pagano. Depositing organization: NYU Grossman School of Medicine. Publication: mTOR generates an auto-amplification loop by triggering the betaTrCP- and CK1alpha-dependent degradation of DEPTOR. Duan S, Skaar JR, Kuchay S, Toschi A, Kanarek N, Ben-Neriah Y, Pagano M. Mol Cell. 2011 Oct 21;44(2):317-24. doi: 10.1016/j.molcel.2011.09.005. PubMed 22017877.
Backbone
  Vector backbone: pcDNA3
  Backbone size w/o insert (bp): 5400
  Total vector size (bp): 6630
  Vector type: Mammalian Expression
Growth in bacteria
  Bacterial resistance: Ampicillin, 100 μg/mL
  Growth temperature: 37°C
  Growth strain: DH5alpha
  Copy number: High Copy
Gene/Insert
  Gene/Insert name: DEPTOR (alt name: DEPDC6)
  Species: H. sapiens (human)
  Insert size (bp): 1230
  Mutation: changed serine 286,287 and 291 to aspartic acid
  GenBank ID: NM_022783.4
  Entrez Gene: DEPTOR (a.k.a. DEP.6, DEPDC6, hDEPTOR)
  Promoter: CMV
  Tag / fusion protein: HA (N terminal on insert)
  Cloning method: Restriction Enzyme; 5′ cloning site BamHI (unknown if destroyed); 3′ cloning site XhoI (unknown if destroyed)
  Sequencing primers: 5′ T7; 3′ SP6
Terms and licenses: Academic/Nonprofit Terms; Industry Terms: Not Available to Industry
How to cite: pcDNA3-HA-DEPTOR S286/287/291D was a gift from Michele Pagano (Addgene plasmid # 159161 ; http://n2t.net/addgene:159161 ; RRID:Addgene_159161)
